Addgene plasmid #158498: pZA20
Purpose: In planta gene expression of Golden gate complatible A. thaliana ZAR1 D498V/L17E. Km plant selection marker.
Depositing lab: Sophien Kamoun. Depositing organization: Sainsbury Laboratory, Norwich. Publication: A vector system for fast-forward studies of the HOPZ-ACTIVATED RESISTANCE1 (ZAR1) resistosome in the model plant Nicotiana benthamiana. Harant A, Pai H, Sakai T, Kamoun S, Adachi H. Plant Physiol. 2022 Jan 20;188(1):70-80. doi: 10.1093/plphys/kiab471. PubMed 34633454.
Backbone
  Vector backbone: pICH86988
  Backbone manufacturer: https://www.addgene.org/48076/
  Vector type: Plant Expression
Growth in bacteria
  Bacterial resistance: Kanamycin, 50 μg/mL
  Growth temperature: 37°C
  Growth strain: DH5alpha
  Copy number: High Copy
Gene/Insert
  Gene/Insert name: ZAR1
  Species: A. thaliana (mustard weed)
  Mutation: L17E, D489V
  Entrez Gene: ZAR1 (a.k.a. HOPZ-ACTIVATED RESISTANCE 1, ZAR1)
  Cloning method: Restriction Enzyme; 5′ cloning site Unknown (unknown if destroyed)
Terms and licenses: Academic/Nonprofit Terms; Industry Terms: Not Available to Industry
How to cite: pZA20 was a gift from Sophien Kamoun (Addgene plasmid # 158498 ; http://n2t.net/addgene:158498 ; RRID:Addgene_158498)
