[The description below was written by a language model from this plasmid's Addgene catalogue record and pLannotate feature annotations shown in this document.]
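Description:
pZA20 is a plant expression binary vector built on the pICH86988 Golden Gate backbone, designed for Agrobacterium-mediated delivery of an Arabidopsis thaliana ZAR1 variant into plant cells. The backbone carries a high-copy ColE1/pUC-type origin for propagation in E. coli. It also carries the pVS1 replication module (oriV, RepA and the StaA stability protein), which maintains the plasmid in Agrobacterium. A bacterial kanamycin resistance gene (aphA-3 type aminoglycoside phosphotransferase) provides selection in bacteria. A short incP oriV fragment is also annotated.

Nopaline-type left and right T-DNA border repeats flank two plant cassettes. The first is a selectable marker, nptII (neo) driven by the NOS promoter and closed by the NOS terminator, which gives kanamycin resistance in plants. The second is the payload. A CaMV 35S promoter is followed by the TMV Ω translational enhancer leader, then the ZAR1 coding sequence (annotated as RPP13L4) and the octopine synthase terminator. The fragment annotated as a CaMV protein just upstream of the 35S promoter probably reflects extended viral promoter sequence rather than an intended coding region.

ZAR1 (HOPZ-ACTIVATED RESISTANCE 1) is an NLR-type immune receptor that assembles into a resistosome. The insert carries two substitutions, L17E and an aspartate-to-valine change, which the record lists inconsistently as D489V in the mutation field and D498V in the purpose statement. The record does not explain what either mutation does. No epitope tag is annotated. The plasmid belongs to a vector toolkit for studying the ZAR1 resistosome in Nicotiana benthamiana.
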