Features (pLannotate 1.2.2; 18 found; start..end, strand, type, name):
     32..56      +  misc_feature   RB T-DNA repeat: right border repeat from nopaline C58 T-DNA
    179..767     -  rep_origin     ori: high-copy-number ColE1/pMB1/pBR322/pUC origin of replication
    938..1732    -  CDS            KanR: aminoglycoside phosphotransferase; aphA-3; confers resistance to kanamycin
   1733..1837    -  promoter       AmpR promoter: bla
   1854..1914    -  rep_origin     oriV (fragment): incP origin of replication
   2120..2314    -  rep_origin     pVS1 oriV: origin of replication for the Pseudomonas plasmid pVS1 (Heeb et al., 2000)
   2380..3453    -  CDS            pVS1 RepA: replication protein from the Pseudomonas plasmid pVS1 (Heeb et al., 2000)
   3882..4511    -  CDS            pVS1 StaA: stability protein from the Pseudomonas plasmid pVS1 (Heeb et al., 2000)
   4775..4799    +  misc_feature   LB T-DNA repeat: left border repeat from nopaline C58 T-DNA
   5009..5192    +  promoter       NOS promoter: nopaline synthase promoter NOS promoter
   5213..6004    +  CDS            neo: KKA2_KLEPN - Also known as kan, nptII. Experimental evidence at protein level: Swiss-Prot protein existence level 1. Resistance to kanamycin, neomycin, paromomycin, ribostamycin, butirosin and gentamicin B. From Klebsiella pneumoniae.
   6033..6285    +  terminator     NOS terminator: nopaline synthase terminator and poly(A) signal
   6311..7117    +  CDS            IBMP_CAMVB (fragment): Experimental evidence at protein level: Swiss-Prot protein existence level 1. Enhances the ribosomal termination-reinitiation event leading to the translation of major open reading frames on the polycistronic viral RNAs. From Cauliflower mosaic virus (strain Bari 1) (CaMV).
   7301..7646    +  promoter       CaMV 35S promoter: strong constitutive promoter from cauliflower mosaic virus
   7598..7644    +  promoter       minimal CaMV 35S promoter: minimal 35S promoter from cauliflower mosaic virus
   7675..7728    +  misc_feature   TMV Ω: translational enhancer from the tobacco mosaic virus 5'-leader sequence (Gallie et al., 1988)
   7737..10292   +  CDS            RPP13L4: R13L4_ARATH - Also known as ZAR1 From Arabidopsis thaliana (Mouse-ear cress).
  10303..11010   +  terminator     OCS terminator: octopine synthase terminator
>Addgene plasmid #158498 | pZA20 | addgene full sequence | sequence record 309662 | Addgene NGS Result
GGGACACGAAGTGGTTTAAACTATCAGTGTTTGACAGGATATATTGGCGGGTAAACCTAAGAGAAAAGAG
CGTTTATTAGAATAATCGGATATTTAAAAGGGCGTGAAAAGGTTTATCCGTTCGTCCATTTGTATGTGCC
AACCACAGGAACCGTAAAAAGGCCGCGTTGCTGGCGTTTTTCCATAGGCTCCGCCCCCCTGACGAGCATC
ACAAAAATCGACGCTCAAGTCAGAGGTGGCGAAACCCGACAGGACTATAAAGATACCAGGCGTTTCCCCC
TGGAAGCTCCCTCGTGCGCTCTCCTGTTCCGACCCTGCCGCTTACCGGATACCTGTCCGCCTTTCTCCCT
TCGGGAAGCGTGGCGCTTTCTCATAGCTCACGCTGTAGGTATCTCAGTTCGGTGTAGGTCGTTCGCTCCA
AGCTGGGCTGTGTGCACGAACCCCCCGTTCAGCCCGACCGCTGCGCCTTATCCGGTAACTATCGTCTTGA
GTCCAACCCGGTAAGACACGACTTATCGCCACTGGCAGCAGCCACTGGTAACAGGATTAGCAGAGCGAGG
TATGTAGGCGGTGCTACAGAGTTCTTGAAGTGGTGGCCTAACTACGGCTACACTAGAAGGACAGTATTTG
GTATCTGCGCTCTGCTGAAGCCAGTTACCTTCGGAAAAAGAGTTGGTAGCTCTTGATCCGGCAAACAAAC
CACCGCTGGTAGCGGTGGTTTTTTTGTTTGCAAGCAGCAGATTACGCGCAGAAAAAAAGGATCTCAAGAA
GATCCTTTGATCTTTTCTACGGGGTCTGACGCTCAGTGGAACGAAAACTCACGTTAAGGGATTTTGGTCA
TGAGATTATCAAAAAGGATCTTCACCTAGATCCTTTTAAATTAAAAATGAAGTTTTAAATCAATCTAAAG
TATATATGAGTAAACTTGGTCTGACAGCTAAAACAATTCATCCAGTAAAATATAATATTTTATTTTCTCC
CAATCAGGCTTGATCCCCAGTAAGTCAAAAAATAGCTCGACATACTGTTCTTCCCCGATATCCTCCCTGA
TCGACCGGACGCAGAAGGCAATGTCATACCACTTGTCCGCCCTGCCGCTTCTCCCAAGATCAATAAAGCC
ACTTACTTTGCCATCTTTCACAAAGATGTTGCTGTCTCCCAGGTCGCCGTGGGAAAAGACAAGTTCCTCT
TCGGGCTTTTCCGTCTTTAAAAAATCATACAGCTCGCGCGGATCTTTAAATGGAGTGTCCTCTTCCCAGT
TTTCGCAATCCACATCGGCCAGATCGTTATTCAGTAAGTAATCCAATTCGGCTAAGCGGCTGTCTAAGCT
ATTCGTATAGGGACAATCCGATATGTCGATGGAGTGAAAGAGCCTGATGCACTCCGCATACAGCTCGATA
ATCTTTTCAGGGCTTTGTTCATCTTCATACTCTTCCGAGCAAAGGACGCCATCGGCCTCACTCATGAGCA
GATTGCTCCAGCCATCATGCCGTTCAAAGTGCAGGACCTTTGGAACAGGCAGCTTTCCTTCCAGCCATAG
CATCATGTCCTTTTCCCGTTCCACATCATAGGTGGTCCCTTTATACCGGCTGTCCGTCATTTTTAAATAT
AGGTTTTCATTTTCTCCCACCAGCTTATATACCTTAGCAGGAGACATTCCTTCCGTATCTTTTGCGCAGC
GGTATTTTTCGATCAGTTTTTTCAATTCCGGTGATATTCTCATTTTAGCCATACTCTTCCTTTTTCAATA
TTATTGAAGCATTTATCAAGGTTATTGTCTCATGAGCGGATACATATTTGAATGTATTTAGAAAAATAAA
CAAATAGGGGTTCCGCGCACGAATTGGCCAGCGCTGCCATTTTTGGGGTGAGGCCGTTCGCGGCCGAGGG
GCGCAGCCCCTGGGGGGATGGGAGCTCGGTGCCTTGATGTGGGCGCCGGCGGTCGAGTGGCGACGGCGCG
GCTTGTCCGCGCCCTGGTAGATTGCCTGGCCGTAGGCCAGCCATTTTTGAGCGGCCAGCGGCCGCGATAG
GCCGACGCGAAGCGGCGGGGCGTAGGGAGCGCAGCGACCGAAGGGTAGGCGCTTTTTGCAGCTCTTCGGC
TGTGCGCTGGCCAGACAGTTATGCACAGGCCAGGCGGGTTTTAAGAGTTTTAATAAGTTTTAAAGAGTTT
TAGGCGGAAAAATCGCCTTTTTTCTCTTTTATATCAGTCACTTACATGTGTGACCGGTTCCCAATGTACG
GCTTTGGGTTCCCAATGTACGGGTTCCGGTTCCCAATGTACGGCTTTGGGTTCCCAATGTACGTGCTATC
CACAGGAAAGAAGCTTTTTCGACCTTTTTCCCCTGCTAGGGCAATTTGCCCTAGCATCTGCTCCGTACAT
TAGGAACCGGCGGATGCTTCGCCCTCGATCAGGTTGCGGTAGCGCATGACTAGGATCGGGCCAGCCTGCC
CCGCCTCCTCCTTCAAATCGTACTCCGGCAGGTCATTTGACCCGATCAGCTTGCGCACGGTGAAACAGAA
CTTCTTGAACTCTCCGGCGCTGCCACTGCGTTCGTAGATCGTCTTGAACAACCATCTGGCTTCTGCCTTG
CCTGCGGCGCGGCGTGCCAGGCGGTAGAGAAAACGGCCGATGCCGGGATCGATCAAAAAGTAATCGGGGT
GAACCGTCAGCACGTCCGGGTTCTTGCCTTCTGTGATCTCGCGGTACATCCAATCAGCTAGCTCGATCTC
GATGTACTCCGGCCGCCCGGTTTCGCTCTTTACGATCTTGTAGCGGCTAATCAAGGCTTCACCCTCGGAT
ACCGTCACCAGGCGGCCGTTCTTGGCCTTCTTCGTACGCTGCATGGCAACGTGCGTGGTGTTTAACCGAA
TGCAGGTTTCTACCAGGTCGTCTTTCTGCTTTCCGCCATCGGCTCGCCGGCAGAACTTGAGTACGTCCGC
AACGTGTGGACGGAACACGCGGCCGGGCTTGTCTCCCTTCCCTTCCCGGTATCGGTTCATGGATTCGGTT
AGATGGGAAACCGCCATCAGTACCAGGTCGTAATCCCACACACTGGCCATGCCGGCCGGCCCTGCGGAAA
CCTCTACGTGCCCGTCTGGAAGCTCGTAGCGGATCACCTCGCCAGCTCGTCGGTCACGCTTCGACAGACG
GAAAACGGCCACGTCCATGATGCTGCGACTATCGCGGGTGCCCACGTCATAGAGCATCGGAACGAAAAAA
TCTGGTTGCTCGTCGCCCTTGGGCGGCTTCCTAATCGACGACGCACCGGCTGCCGGCGGTTGCCGGGATT
CTTTGCGGATTCGATCAGCGGCCGCTTGCCACGATTCACCGGGGCGTGCTTCTGCCTCGATGCGTTGCCG
CTGGGCGGCCTGCGCGGCCTTCAACTTCTCCACCAGGTCATCACCCAGCGCCGCGCCGATTTGTACCGGG
CCGGATGGTTTGCGACCGCTCACGCCGATTCCTCGGGCTTGGGGGTTCCAGTGCCATTGCAGGGCCGGCA
GACAACCCAGCCGCTTACGCCTGGCCAACCGCCCGTTCCTCCACACATGGGGCATTCCACGGCGTCGGTG
CCTGGTTGTTCTTGATTTTCCATGCCGCCTCCTTTAGCCGCTAAAATTCATCTACTCATTTATTCATTTG
CTCATTTACTCTGGTAGCTGCGCGATGTATTCAGATAGCAGCTCGGTAATGGTCTTGCCTTGGCGTACCG
CGTACATCTTCAGCTTGGTGTGATCCTCCGCCGGCAACTGAAAGTTGACCCGCTTCATGGCTGGCGTGTC
TGCCAGGCTGGCCAACGTTGCAGCCTTGCTGCTGCGTGCGCTCGGACGGCCGGCACTTAGCGTGTTTGTG
CTTTTGCTCATTTTCTCTTTACCTCATTAACTCAAATGAGTTTTGATTTAATTTCAGCGGCCAGCGCCTG
GACCTCGCGGGCAGCGTCGCCCTCGGGTTCTGATTCAAGAACGGTTGTGCCGGCGGCGGCAGTGCCTGGG
TAGCTCACGCGCTGCGTGATACGGGACTCAAGAATGGGCAGCTCGTACCCGGCCAGCGCCTCGGCAACCT
CACCGCCGATGCGCGTGCCTTTGATCGCCCGCGACACGACAAAGGCCGCTTGTAGCCTTCCATCCGTGAC
CTCAATGCGCTGCTTAACCAGCTCCACCAGGTCGGCGGTGGCCCATATGTCGTAAGGGCTTGGCTGCACC
GGAATCAGCACGAAGTCGGCTGCCTTGATCGCGGACACAGCCAAGTCCGCCGCCTGGGGCGCTCCGTCGA
TCACTACGAAGTCGCGCCGGCCGATGGCCTTCACGTCGCGGTCAATCGTCGGGCGGTCGATGCCGACAAC
GGTTAGCGGTTGATCTTCCCGCACGGCCGCCCAATCGCGGGCACTGCCCTGGGGATCGGAATCGACTAAC
AGAACATCGGCCCCGGCGAGTTGCAGGGCGCGGGCTAGATGGGTTGCGATGGTCGTCTTGCCTGACCCGC
CTTTCTGGTTAAGTACAGCGATAACCTTCATGCGTTCCCCTTGCGTATTTGTTTATTTACTCATCGCATC
ATATACGCAGCGACCGCATGACGCAAGCTGTTTTACTCAAATACACATCACCTTTTTAGACGGCGGCGCT
CGGTTTCTTCAGCGGCCAAGCTGGCCGGCCAGGCCGCCAGCTTGGCATCAGACAAACCGGCCAGGATTTC
ATGCAGCCGCACGGCTGATGGGCTGCCTGTATCGAGTGGTGATTTTGTGCCGAGCTGCCGGTCGGGGAGC
TGTTGGCTGGCTGGTGGCAGGATATATTGTGGTGTAAACAAATTGACGCTTAGACAACTTAATAACACAT
TGCGGACGTTTTTAATGTACTGGGGTGGATGCAGTGGGCCCCACTCTGTGTGCCGAATTCGGATCCGGAG
AGCGGAGAATTAAGGGAGTCACGTTATGACCCCCGCCGATGACGCGGGACAAGCCGTTTTACGTTTGGAA
CTGACAGAACCGCAACGTTGAAGGAGCCACTCAGCCGCGGGTTTCTGGAGTTTAATGAGCTAAGCACATA
CGTCAGAAACCATTATTGCGCGTTCAAAAGTCGCCTAAGGTCACTATCAGCTAGCAAATATTTCTTGTCA
AAAATGCTCCACTGACGTTCCATAAATTCCCCTCGGTATCCAATTAGAGTCTCATATTCACTCTCAATCC
AAATAATCTGCACCGGATCTGGATCGTTTCGCATGATTGAACAAGATGGATTGCACGCAGGTTCTCCGGC
CGCTTGGGTGGAGAGGCTATTCGGCTATGACTGGGCACAACAGACAATCGGCTGCTCTGATGCCGCCGTG
TTCCGGCTGTCAGCGCAGGGGCGCCCGGTTCTTTTTGTCAAGACCGACCTGTCCGGTGCCCTGAATGAAC
TCCAGGACGAGGCAGCGCGGCTATCGTGGCTGGCCACGACGGGCGTTCCTTGCGCAGCTGTGCTCGACGT
TGTCACTGAAGCGGGAAGGGACTGGCTGCTATTGGGCGAAGTGCCGGGGCAGGATCTCCTGTCATCTCAC
CTTGCTCCTGCCGAGAAAGTATCCATCATGGCTGATGCAATGCGGCGGCTGCATACGCTTGATCCGGCTA
CCTGCCCATTCGACCACCAAGCGAAACATCGCATCGAGCGAGCACGTACTCGGATGGAAGCCGGTCTTGT
CGATCAGGATGATCTGGACGAAGAGCATCAGGGGCTCGCGCCAGCCGAACTGTTCGCCAGGCTCAAGGCG
CGTATGCCCGACGGCGAGGATCTCGTCGTGACTCATGGCGATGCCTGCTTGCCGAATATCATGGTGGAAA
ATGGCCGCTTTTCTGGATTCATCGACTGTGGCCGGCTGGGTGTGGCGGACCGCTATCAGGACATAGCGTT
GGCTACCCGTGATATTGCTGAAGAGCTTGGCGGCGAATGGGCTGACCGCTTCCTCGTGCTTTACGGTATC
GCCGCTCCCGATTCGCAGCGCATCGCCTTCTATCGCCTTCTTGACGAGTTCTTCTGAGCGGGTCTGGATC
TAGAGTCAAGCAGATCGTTCAAACATTTGGCAATAAAGTTTCTTAAGATTGAATCCTGTTGCCGGTCTTG
CGATGATTATCATATAATTTCTGTTGAATTACGTTAAGCATGTAATAATTAACATGTAATGCATGACGTT
ATTTATGAGATGGGTTTTTATGATTAGAGTCCCGCAATTATACATTTAATACGCGATAGAAAACAAAATA
TAGCGCGCAAACTAGGATAAATTATCGCGCGCGGTGTCATCTATGTTACTAGATCGACGCTGCAAGAATT
CAAGCTTGGAGGAATTCCAATCCCACAAAAATCTGAGCTTAACAGCACAGTTGCTCCTCTCAGAGCAGAA
TCGGGTATTCAACACCCTCATATCAACTACTACGTTGTGTATAACGGTCCACATGCCGGTATATACGATG
ACTGGGGTTGTACAAAGGCGGCAACAAACGGCGTTCCCGGAGTTGCACACAAGAAATTTGCCACTATTAC
AGAGGCAAGAGCAGCAGCTGACGCGTACACAACAAGTCAGCAAACAGACAGGTTGAACTTCATCCCCAAA
GGAGAAGCTCAACTCAAGCCCAAGAGCTTTGCTAAGGCCCTAACAAGCCCACCAAAGCAAAAAGCCCACT
GGCTCACGCTAGGAACCAAAAGGCCCAGCAGTGATCCAGCCCCAAAAGAGATCTCCTTTGCCCCGGAGAT
TACAATGGACGATTTCCTCTATCTTTACGATCTAGGAAGGAAGTTCGAAGGTGAAGGTGACGACACTATG
TTCACCACTGATAATGAGAAGGTTAGCCTCTTCAATTTCAGAAAGAATGCTGACCCACAGATGGTTAGAG
AGGCCTACGCAGCAAGTCTCATCAAGACGATCTACCCGAGTAACAATCTCCAGGAGATCAAATACCTTCC
CAAGAAGGTTAAAGATGCAGTCAAAAGATTCAGGACTAATTGCATCAAGAACACAGAGAAAGACATATTT
CTCAAGATCAGAAGTACTATTCCAGTATGGACGATTCAAGGCTTGCTTCATAAACCAAGGCAAGTAATAG
AGATTGGAGTCTCTAAAAAGGTAGTTCCTACTGAATCTAAGGCCATGCATGGAGTCTAAGATTCAAATCG
AGGATCTAACAGAACTCGCCGTCAAGACTGGCGAACAGTTCATACAGAGTCTTTTACGACTCAATGACAA
GAAGAAAATCTTCGTCAACATGGTGGAGCACGACACTCTGGTCTACTCCAAAAATGTCAAAGATACAGTC
TCAGAAGATCAAAGGGCTATTGAGACTTTTCAACAAAGGATAATTTCGGGAAACCTCCTCGGATTCCATT
GCCCAGCTATCTGTCACTTCATCGAAAGGACAGTAGAAAAGGAAGGTGGCTCCTACAAATGCCATCATTG
CGATAAAGGAAAGGCTATCATTCAAGATCTCTCTGCCGACAGTGGTCCCAAAGATGGACCCCCACCCACG
AGGAGCATCGTGGAAAAAGAAGAGGTTCCAACCACGTCTACAAAGCAAGTGGATTGATGTGACATCTCCA
CTGACGTAAGGGATGACGCACAATCCCACTATCCTTCGCAAGACCCTTCCTCTATATAAGGAAGTTCATT
TCATTTGGAGAGGACACGCTCGAGTATAAGAGCTCATTTTTACAACAATTACCAACAACAACAAACAACA
AACAACATTACAATTACATTTACAATTATCGATACAATGGTGGACGCTGTTGTAACAGTGTTTTTAGAGA
AAACCTTGAACATCGAAGAAGAAAAAGGCCGAACCGTATCGGACTACCGAAAACAGTTGGAAGATTTGCA
AAGCGAATTGAAATATATGCAGTCTTTTCTCAAGGATGCAGAGAGGCAGAAGAGAACTAATGAAACGTTG
CGTACTCTTGTTGCGGATTTACGAGAACTGGTTTACGAAGCTGAGGATATACTTGTGGATTGTCAGCTCG
CGGATGGTGATGATGGGAACGAGCAAAGGTCATCAAATGCGTGGCTTTCGCGGCTTCATCCTGCCCGGGT
TCCGTTGCAGTACAAGAAAAGCAAACGTTTGCAAGAGATCAATGAGAGGATAACGAAAATAAAGAGTCAA
GTAGAGCCTTATTTCGAATTCATAACGCCGAGTAATGTTGGAAGAGATAATGGAACTGATCGGTGGAGCT
CTCCGGTGTATGATCATACTCAGGTGGTTGGTTTGGAAGGAGATAAAAGAAAAATCAAGGAGTGGCTCTT
TCGATCAAACGACAGCCAGCTTTTGATAATGGCCTTTGTTGGGATGGGAGGGCTAGGTAAAACTACAATC
GCTCAAGAAGTGTTCAATGACAAAGAGATCGAACATCGTTTCGAAAGAAGGATATGGGTGTCTGTGTCCC
AGACTTTTACTGAAGAACAGATCATGAGAAGCATATTGAGGAACTTGGGGGACGCGAGTGTTGGAGATGA
TATTGGAACATTGCTGAGAAAAATCCAGCAGTATCTTTTGGGGAAAAGGTACTTGATAGTTATGGACGAT
GTATGGGACAAGAATTTGAGCTGGTGGGACAAGATCTACCAAGGACTGCCTAGAGGACAAGGAGGTAGCG
TTATCGTGACCACAAGGTCGGAATCTGTAGCGAAAAGGGTGCAAGCGAGAGACGACAAGACTCACCGTCC
AGAGCTCCTTAGTCCTGATAACAGTTGGCTGCTGTTTTGTAATGTGGCATTTGCAGCAAATGACGGTACT
TGTGAGCGTCCCGAGCTAGAGGATGTTGGCAAGGAGATTGTAACGAAATGCAAAGGTTTGCCTTTGACAA
TCAAAGCGGTTGGTGGGTTACTTCTGTGCAAAGACCATGTCTATCATGAATGGAGACGAATTGCAGAGCA
TTTTCAGGATGAGCTAAGAGGAAACACTTCTGAAACTGACAATGTTATGTCATCTCTGCAGTTGAGCTAC
GATGAACTCCCTTCCCACCTTAAGTCGTGCATTCTCACGCTTTCGCTCTATCCAGAGGACTGTGTTATAC
CAAAACAACAACTAGTACATGGATGGATCGGAGAAGGTTTTGTCATGTGGAGAAACGGAAGATCTGCAAC
TGAATCTGGAGAGGACTGCTTTTCCGGGCTCACAAACAGGTGTCTAATAGAAGTTGTAGACAAAACCTAT
AGCGGAACCATCATCACTTGCAAGATTCATGTTATGGTTCGTGATTTGGTGATCGATATAGCCAAGAAGG
ATTCGTTCTCTAACCCGGAAGGCCTCAACTGTCGTCACCTTGGGATTAGTGGAAACTTTGATGAGAAGCA
GATCAAAGTTAACCATAAGCTGAGAGGCGTAGTGTCAACAACTAAGACAGGTGAAGTGAACAAGCTCAAC
TCAGACTTAGCTAAGAAATTCACAGACTGCAAATATCTTCGGGTTCTCGATATCTCGAAATCCATATTTG
ATGCTCCTCTGTCTGAGATTTTGGATGAGATTGCAAGCCTTCAACACTTAGCATGTCTTAGTTTGAGCAA
CACACATCCGTTGATCCAGTTTCCTCGTTCCATGGAAGATCTCCACAACCTTCAGATTCTAGACGCAAGC
TACTGTCAGAATCTGAAACAACTTCAACCTTGCATCGTCTTGTTCAAGAAACTCCTTGTACTTGACATGA
CGAACTGTGGATCCCTTGAATGCTTCCCCAAGGGTATCGGAAGTCTCGTGAAGCTCGAAGTTCTGTTGGG
ATTTAAGCCAGCCAGGTCCAACAATGGGTGCAAGCTCAGTGAAGTGAAAAATCTCACAAACCTTCGGAAA
CTTGGTCTTTCTCTGACTCGTGGCGATCAGATAGAAGAGGAGGAGCTTGATTCTTTGATAAACCTAAGCA
AGCTGATGTCCATTTCGATCAACTGCTATGATAGCTACGGCGATGATCTCATAACCAAAATAGACGCCCT
TACTCCTCCACACCAGCTCCATGAGCTTTCTCTACAATTCTATCCTGGAAAGTCGAGTCCATCGTGGTTG
AGTCCTCACAAGCTTCCGATGTTGAGGTACATGTCAATATGTTCAGGTAATTTGGTGAAAATGCAGGAAC
CATTCTGGGGAAACGAGAATACTCACTGGAGAATTGAAGGTTTAATGTTAAGTTCATTGTCGGACCTAGA
CATGGACTGGGAAGTGCTGCAACAGTCAATGCCGTACCTGAGGACCGTGACCGCAAACTGGTGTCCAGAG
CTAGAGTCTTTCGCGATTGAAGATGTTGGCTTTAGAGGCGGAGTGTGGATGAAAACACCATTGCACAGAA
CCTAAGCTTGTCCTGCTTTAATGAGATATGCGAGAAGCCTATGATCGCATGATATTTGCTTTCAATTCTG
TTGTGCACGTTGTAAAAAACCTGAGCATGTGTAGCTCAGATCCTTACCGCCGGTTTCGGTTCATTCTAAT
GAATATATCACCCGTTACTATCGTATTTTTATGAATAATATTCTCCGTTCAATTTACTGATTGTACCCTA
CTACTTATATGTACAATATTAAAATGAAAACAATATATTGTGCTGAATAGGTTTATAGCGACATCTATGA
TAGAGCGCCACAATAACAAACAATTGCGTTTTATTATTACAAATCCAATTTTAAAAAAAGCGGCAGAACC
GGTCAAACCTAAAAGACTGATTACATAAATCTTATTCAAATTTCAAAAGTGCCCCAGGGGCTAGTATCTA
CGACACACCGAGCGGCGAACTAATAACGCTCACTGAAGGGAACTCCGGTTCCCCGCCGGCGCGCATGGGT
GAGATTCCTTGAAGTTGAGTATTGGCCGTCCGCTCTACCGAAAGTTACGGGCACCATTCAACCCGGTCCA
GCACGGCGGCCGGGTAACCGACTTGCTGCCCCGAGAATTATGCAGCATTTTTTTGGTGTATGTGGGCCCC
AAATGAAGTGCAGGTCAAACCTTGACAGTGACGACAAATCGTTGGGCGGGTCCAGGGCGAATTTTGCGAC
AACATGTCGAGGCTCAGCAGGACCGCTACTAGAGGATGCACATGTGACCGA
